Addgene plasmid #31114: FR_HNF4A8
Depositing lab: Gerhart Ryffel. Depositing organization: Universitaetsklinikum Essen. Publication: Tissue-specific transcription factor HNF4alpha inhibits cell proliferation and induces apoptosis in the pancreatic INS-1 beta-cell line. Erdmann S, Senkel S, Arndt T, Lucas B, Lausen J, Klein-Hitpass L, Ryffel GU, Thomas H. Biol Chem. 2007 Jan . 388(1):91-106. 10.1515/BC.2007.011 PubMed 17214554.
Backbone
  Vector backbone: pcDNA5/FRT/TO
  Backbone manufacturer: Invitrogen
  Backbone size w/o insert (bp): 5137
  Vector type: Mammalian Expression
  Selectable markers: Hygromycin
Growth in bacteria
  Bacterial resistance: Ampicillin, 100 μg/mL
  Growth temperature: 37°C
  Growth strain: DH5alpha
  Copy number: High Copy
Gene/Insert
  Gene/Insert name: HNF4A
  Species: H. sapiens (human)
  Insert size (bp): 2250
  Mutation: splice variant 8
  GenBank ID: NM_175914
  Entrez Gene: HNF4A (a.k.a. FRTS4, HNF4, HNF4a7, HNF4a8, HNF4a9, HNF4alpha, MODY, MODY1, NR2A1, NR2A21, TCF, TCF-14, TCF14)
  Tag / fusion protein: Myc (N terminal on insert)
  Cloning method: Restriction Enzyme; 5′ cloning site NotI (not destroyed); 3′ cloning site NotI (not destroyed)
  Sequencing primers: 5′ na
Terms and licenses: Academic/Nonprofit Terms; Industry Terms: Not Available to Industry
Depositor comments: for Flp mediated site directed integration, tetracycline inducibility
How to cite: FR_HNF4A8 was a gift from Gerhart Ryffel (Addgene plasmid # 31114 ; http://n2t.net/addgene:31114 ; RRID:Addgene_31114)
