[The description below was written by a language model from this plasmid's Addgene catalogue record and pLannotate feature annotations shown in this document.]
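Description:
FR_HNF4A8 is a mammalian expression plasmid built on the Invitrogen pcDNA5/FRT/TO backbone. It is designed for Flp-mediated, site-directed integration and tetracycline-inducible expression of human HNF4A splice variant 8. It is propagated in E. coli as a high-copy plasmid through a ColE1/pUC-type origin, with ampicillin selection from the β-lactamase gene. The annotated sequence is about 7.4 kb, which fits the stated backbone size plus an insert of roughly 2.25 kb cloned between two retained NotI sites.

The expression cassette uses the CMV immediate-early enhancer and promoter. Two short tet operator matches lie just downstream; the annotation tool labels them as fragments of other Tet-regulated promoters, but they fit the CMV/TetO2 design of this backbone. In cells that express the Tet repressor, transcription stays off until tetracycline or doxycycline is added. The open reading frame starts with six tandem copies of the Myc epitope, giving an N-terminal tag for detection or immunoprecipitation. The HNF4A coding region follows, and the bovine growth hormone polyadenylation signal ends the transcript.

Downstream, an FRT site sits directly in front of a hygromycin resistance gene with no annotated promoter of its own, followed by an SV40 poly(A) signal. Flp-mediated recombination into a genomic FRT target in a suitable host line places this gene behind a resident promoter, so hygromycin resistance selects for correct single-copy integration. The associated publication used conditional HNF4α expression to study proliferation and apoptosis in the INS-1 pancreatic β-cell line.
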