Features (pLannotate 1.2.2; 27 found; start..end, strand, type, name):
     28..80      -  misc_feature   bom (fragment): basis of mobility region from pBR322
    235..614     +  enhancer       CMV enhancer: human cytomegalovirus immediate early enhancer
    615..818     +  promoter       CMV promoter: human cytomegalovirus (CMV) immediate early promoter
    820..839     +  promoter       PLtetO-1 promoter (fragment): modified phage lambda PL promoter with tet operator sites (Lutz and Bujard, 1997)
    841..860     +  promoter       PLtetO-1 promoter (fragment): modified phage lambda PL promoter with tet operator sites (Lutz and Bujard, 1997)
    868..901     +  promoter       TRE3GV promoter (fragment): 3rd-generation Tet-responsive promoter that can be activated by binding of Tet-On® 3G, optimized for retroviral and lentiviral vectors
   1059..1088    +  CDS            Myc: Myc (human c-Myc proto-oncogene) epitope tag
   1098..1127    +  CDS            Myc: Myc (human c-Myc proto-oncogene) epitope tag
   1137..1166    +  CDS            Myc: Myc (human c-Myc proto-oncogene) epitope tag
   1176..1205    +  CDS            Myc: Myc (human c-Myc proto-oncogene) epitope tag
   1215..1244    +  CDS            Myc: Myc (human c-Myc proto-oncogene) epitope tag
   1278..1307    +  CDS            Myc: Myc (human c-Myc proto-oncogene) epitope tag
   1374..2681    +  CDS            HNF4A (fragment): HNF4A_HUMAN - Also known as HNF4, NR2A1, TCF14. Experimental evidence at protein level: Swiss-Prot protein existence level 1. Transcriptional regulator which controls the expression of hepatic genes during the transition of endodermal cells to hepatic progenitor cells, facilitating the recruitment of RNA pol II to the promoters of target genes (PubMed:30597922). Activates the transcription of CYP2C38 (By similarity). Represses the CLOCK- ARNTL/BMAL1 transcriptional activity and is essential for circadian rhythm maintenance and period regulation in the liver and colon cells (PubMed:30530698). F
   3371..3595    +  polyA_signal   bGH poly(A) signal: bovine growth hormone polyadenylation signal
   3599..3620    +  promoter       SV40 promoter (fragment): SV40 enhancer and early promoter
   3641..3874    +  rep_origin     f1 ori (fragment) (sequence partly withheld): f1 bacteriophage origin of replication; arrow indicates direction of (+) strand synthesis
   3879..3926    +  protein_bind   FRT: FLP-mediated recombination occurs in the 8-bp core sequence TCTAGAAA (Turan and Bode, 2011). FLP recombinase from the Saccharomyces cerevisiae 2μ plasmid
   3934..4956    +  CDS            HygR: aminoglycoside phosphotransferase from E. coli; aph(4)-Ia; confers resistance to hygromycin
   4966..5091    +  CDS            ble (fragment): BLE_KLEPN - Experimental evidence at protein level: Swiss-Prot protein existence level 1. Binding protein with a strong affinity to the bleomycin family of antibiotics. Binds to CL990; an antimitotic-antibiotic compound. From Klebsiella pneumoniae.
   5086..5207    +  polyA_signal   SV40 poly(A) signal: SV40 polyadenylation signal
   5280..5296    -  protein_bind   lac operator: The lac repressor binds to the lac operator to inhibit transcription in E. coli. This inhibition can be relieved by adding lactose or isopropyl-β-D-thiogalactopyranoside (IPTG). lac repressor encoded by lacI
   5304..5334    -  promoter       lac promoter: promoter for the E. coli lac operon
   5349..5370    -  protein_bind   CAP binding site: CAP binding activates transcription in the presence of cAMP. E. coli catabolite activator protein
   5383..5475    -  CDS            lacI (fragment): lac repressor; lacI; The lac repressor binds to the lac operator to inhibit transcription in E. coli. This inhibition can be relieved by adding lactose or isopropyl-β-D-thiogalactopyranoside (IPTG).
   5658..6246    -  rep_origin     ori: high-copy-number ColE1/pMB1/pBR322/pUC origin of replication
   6417..7277    -  CDS            AmpR: β-lactamase; bla; confers resistance to ampicillin, carbenicillin, and related antibiotics
   7278..7382    -  promoter       AmpR promoter: bla
>Addgene plasmid #31114 | FR_HNF4A8 | depositor full sequence | sequence record 14284 | Author sequence
GACGGATCGGGAGATCTCCCGATCCCCTATGGTGCACTCTCAGTACAATCTGCTCTGATGCCGCATAGTT
AAGCCAGTATCTGCTCCCTGCTTGTGTGTTGGAGGTCGCTGAGTAGTGCGCGAGCAAAATTTAAGCTACA
ACAAGGCAAGGCTTGACCGACAATTGCATGAAGAATCTGCTTAGGGTTAGGCGTTTTGCGCTGCTTCGCG
ATGTACGGGCCAGATATACGCGTTGACATTGATTATTGACTAGTTATTAATAGTAATCAATTACGGGGTC
ATTAGTTCATAGCCCATATATGGAGTTCCGCGTTACATAACTTACGGTAAATGGCCCGCCTGGCTGACCG
CCCAACGACCCCCGCCCATTGACGTCAATAATGACGTATGTTCCCATAGTAACGCCAATAGGGACTTTCC
ATTGACGTCAATGGGTGGAGTATTTACGGTAAACTGCCCACTTGGCAGTACATCAAGTGTATCATATGCC
AAGTACGCCCCCTATTGACGTCAATGACGGTAAATGGCCCGCCTGGCATTATGCCCAGTACATGACCTTA
TGGGACTTTCCTACTTGGCAGTACATCTACGTATTAGTCATCGCTATTACCATGGTGATGCGGTTTTGGC
AGTACATCAATGGGCGTGGATAGCGGTTTGACTCACGGGGATTTCCAAGTCTCCACCCCATTGACGTCAA
TGGGAGTTTGTTTTGGCACCAAAATCAACGGGACTTTCCAAAATGTCGTAACAACTCCGCCCCATTGACG
CAAATGGGCGGTAGGCGTGTACGGTGGGAGGTCTATATAAGCAGAGCTCTCCCTATCAGTGATAGAGATC
TCCCTATCAGTGATAGAGATCGTCGACGAGCTCGTTTAGTGAACCGTCAGATCGCCTGGAGACGCCATCC
ACGCTGTTTTGACCTCCATAGAAGACACCGGGACCGATCCAGCCTCCGGACTCTAGCGTTTAAACTTAAG
CTTGGTACCGAGCTCGGATCCACTAGTCCAGTGTGGTGGAATTCTGCAGATATCCAGCACAGTGGCGGCC
GCGCTATGGAGCAAAAGCTCATTTCTGAAGAGGACTTGAATGAAATGGAGCAAAAGCTCATTTCTGAAGA
GGACTTGAATGAAATGGAGCAAAAGCTCATTTCTGAAGAGGACTTGAATGAAATGGAGCAAAAGCTCATT
TCTGAAGAGGACTTGAATGAAATGGAGCAAAAGCTCATTTCTGAAGAGGACTTGAATGAAATGGAGAGCT
TGGGCGACCTCACCATGGAGCAAAAGCTCATTTCTGAAGAGGACTTGAATTCAAGGCCTGGTACCATGGT
CAGCGTGAACGCGCCCCTCGGGGCTCCAGTGGAGAGTTCTTACGACACGTCCCCATCAGAAGGCACCAAC
CTCAACGCGCCCAACAGCCTGGGTGTCAGCGCCCTGTGTGCCATCTGCGGGGACCGGGCCACGGGCAAAC
ACTACGGTGCCTCGAGCTGTGACGGCTGCAAGGGCTTCTTCCGGAGGAGCGTGCGGAAGAACCACATGTA
CTCCTGCAGATTTAGCCGGCAGTGCGTGGTGGACAAAGACAAGAGGAACCAGTGCCGCTACTGCAGGCTC
AAGAAATGCTTCCGGGCTGGCATGAAGAAGGAAGCCGTCCAGAATGAGCGGGACCGGATCAGCACTCGAA
GGTCAAGCTATGAGGACAGCAGCCTGCCCTCCATCAATGCGCTCCTGCAGGCGGAGGTCCTGTCCCGACA
GATCACCTCCCCCGTCTCCGGGATCAACGGCGACATTCGGGCGAAGAAGATTGCCAGCATCGCAGATGTG
TGTGAGTCCATGAAGGAGCAGCTGCTGGTTCTCGTTGAGTGGGCCAAGTACATCCCAGCTTTCTGCGAGC
TCCCCCTGGACGACCAGGTGGCCCTGCTCAGAGCCCATGCTGGCGAGCACCTGCTGCTCGGAGCCACCAA
GAGATCCATGGTGTTCAAGGACGTGCTGCTCCTAGGCAATGACTACATTGTCCCTCGGCACTGCCCGGAG
CTGGCGGAGATGAGCCGGGTGTCCATACGCATCCTTGACGAGCTGGTGCTGCCCTTCCAGGAGCTGCAGA
TCGATGACAATGAGTATGCCTACCTCAAAGCCATCATCTTCTTTGACCCAGATGCCAAGGGGCTGAGCGA
TCCAGGGAAGATCAAGCGGCTGCGTTCCCAGGTGCAGGTGAGCTTGGAGGACTACATCAACGACCGCCAG
TATGACTCGCGTGGCCGCTTTGGAGAGCTGCTGCTGCTGCTGCCCACCTTGCAGAGCATCACGTGGCAGA
TGATCGAGCAGATCCAGTTCATCAAGCTCTTCGGCATGGCCAAGATTGACAACCTGTTGCAGGAGATGCT
GCTGGGAGGGTCCCCCAGCGATGCACCCCATGCCCACCACCCCCTGCACCCTCACCTGATGCAGGAACAT
ATGGGAACCAACGTCATCGTTGCCAACACAATGCCCACTCACCTCAGCAACGGACAGATGTGTGAGTGGC
CCCGACCCAGGGGACAGGCAGCCACCCCTGAGACCCCACAGCCCTCACCGCCAGGTGGCTCAGGGTCTGA
GCCCTATAAGCTCCTGCCGGGAGCCGTCGCCACAATCGTCAAGCCCCTCTCTGCCATCCCCCAGCCGACC
ATCACCAAGCAGGAAGTTATCTAGCAAGCCGCTGGGGCTTGGGGGCTCCACTGGCTCCCCCCAGCCCCCT
AAGAGAGCACCTGGTGATCACGTGGTCACGGCAAAGGAAGACGTGATGCCAGGACCAGTCCCAGAGCAGG
AATGGGAAGGATGAAGGGCCCGAGAACATGGCCTAAGGGCCACATCCCACTGCCACCCTTGACGCCCTGC
TCTGGATAACAAGACTTTGACTTGGGGAGACCTCTACTGCCTTGGACAACTTTTCTCATGTTGAAGCCAC
TGCCTTCACCTTCACCTTCATCCATGTCCAACCCCCGACTTCATCCCAAAGGACAGCCGCCTGGAGATGA
CTTGAGGCCTTACTTAAACCCAGCTCCCTTCTTCCCTAGCCTGGTGCTTCTCCTCTCCTAGCCCCGGTCA
TGGTGTCCAGACAGAGCCCTGTGAGGCTGGGTCCAATTGTGGCACTTGGGGCACCTTGCTCCTCCTTCTG
CTGCTGCCCCCACCTCTGCTGCCTCCCTCTGCTGTCACCTTGCTCAGCCATCCCGTCTTCTCCAACACCA
CCTCTACAGAGGCCAAGGAGGCCTTGGAAACGATTCCCCCAGTCATTCTGGGAACATGTTGTAAGCACTG
ACTGGGACCAGGCACCAGGCAGGGTCTAGAGCGGCCGCTCGAGTCTAGAGGGCCCGTTTAAACCCGCTGA
TCAGCCTCGACTGTGCCTTCTAGTTGCCAGCCATCTGTTGTTTGCCCCTCCCCCGTGCCTTCCTTGACCC
TGGAAGGTGCCACTCCCACTGTCCTTTCCTAATAAAATGAGGAAATTGCATCGCATTGTCTGAGTAGGTG
TCATTCTATTCTGGGGGGTGGGGTGGGGCAGGACAGCAAGGGGGAGGATTGGGAAGACAATAGCAGGCAT
GCTGGGGATGCGGTGGGCTCTATGGCTTCTGAGGCGGAAAGAACCAGCTGGGGCTCTAGGGGGTATCCCC
[124 nt withheld, positions 3641-3764]
C
[91 nt withheld, positions 3766-3856]
AGGGTGATGGTTCACGTACCTAGAAGTTCCTATTCCGAAGTTCCTATTCTCTAGAAAGTATAGGAACTTC
CTTGGCCAAAAAGCCTGAACTCACCGCGACGTCTGTCGAGAAGTTTCTGATCGAAAAGTTCGACAGCGTC
TCCGACCTGATGCAGCTCTCGGAGGGCGAAGAATCTCGTGCTTTCAGCTTCGATGTAGGAGGGCGTGGAT
ATGTCCTGCGGGTAAATAGCTGCGCCGATGGTTTCTACAAAGATCGTTATGTTTATCGGCACTTTGCATC
GGCCGCGCTCCCGATTCCGGAAGTGCTTGACATTGGGGAATTCAGCGAGAGCCTGACCTATTGCATCTCC
CGCCGTGCACAGGGTGTCACGTTGCAAGACCTGCCTGAAACCGAACTGCCCGCTGTTCTGCAGCCGGTCG
CGGAGGCCATGGATGCGATCGCTGCGGCCGATCTTAGCCAGACGAGCGGGTTCGGCCCATTCGGACCGCA
AGGAATCGGTCAATACACTACATGGCGTGATTTCATATGCGCGATTGCTGATCCCCATGTGTATCACTGG
CAAACTGTGATGGACGACACCGTCAGTGCGTCCGTCGCGCAGGCTCTCGATGAGCTGATGCTTTGGGCCG
AGGACTGCCCCGAAGTCCGGCACCTCGTGCACGCGGATTTCGGCTCCAACAATGTCCTGACGGACAATGG
CCGCATAACAGCGGTCATTGACTGGAGCGAGGCGATGTTCGGGGATTCCCAATACGAGGTCGCCAACATC
TTCTTCTGGAGGCCGTGGTTGGCTTGTATGGAGCAGCAGACGCGCTACTTCGAGCGGAGGCATCCGGAGC
TTGCAGGATCGCCGCGGCTCCGGGCGTATATGCTCCGCATTGGTCTTGACCAACTCTATCAGAGCTTGGT
TGACGGCAATTTCGATGATGCAGCTTGGGCGCAGGGTCGATGCGACGCAATCGTCCGATCCGGAGCCGGG
ACTGTCGGGCGTACACAAATCGCCCGCAGAAGCGCGGCCGTCTGGACCGATGGCTGTGTAGAAGTACTCG
CCGATAGTGGAAACCGACGCCCCAGCACTCGTCCGAGGGCAAAGGAATAGCACGTACTACGAGATTTCGA
TTCCACCGCCGCCTTCTATGAAAGGTTGGGCTTCGGAATCGTTTTCCGGGACGCCGGCTGGATGATCCTC
CAGCGCGGGGATCTCATGCTGGAGTTCTTCGCCCACCCCAACTTGTTTATTGCAGCTTATAATGGTTACA
AATAAAGCAATAGCATCACAAATTTCACAAATAAAGCATTTTTTTCACTGCATTCTAGTTGTGGTTTGTC
CAAACTCATCAATGTATCTTATCATGTCTGTATACCGTCGACCTCTAGCTAGAGCTTGGCGTAATCATGG
TCATAGCTGTTTCCTGTGTGAAATTGTTATCCGCTCACAATTCCACACAACATACGAGCCGGAAGCATAA
AGTGTAAAGCCTGGGGTGCCTAATGAGTGAGCTAACTCACATTAATTGCGTTGCGCTCACTGCCCGCTTT
CCAGTCGGGAAACCTGTCGTGCCAGCTGCATTAATGAATCGGCCAACGCGCGGGGAGAGGCGGTTTGCGT
ATTGGGCGCTCTTCCGCTTCCTCGCTCACTGACTCGCTGCGCTCGGTCGTTCGGCTGCGGCGAGCGGTAT
CAGCTCACTCAAAGGCGGTAATACGGTTATCCACAGAATCAGGGGATAACGCAGGAAAGAACATGTGAGC
AAAAGGCCAGCAAAAGGCCAGGAACCGTAAAAAGGCCGCGTTGCTGGCGTTTTTCCATAGGCTCCGCCCC
CCTGACGAGCATCACAAAAATCGACGCTCAAGTCAGAGGTGGCGAAACCCGACAGGACTATAAAGATACC
AGGCGTTTCCCCCTGGAAGCTCCCTCGTGCGCTCTCCTGTTCCGACCCTGCCGCTTACCGGATACCTGTC
CGCCTTTCTCCCTTCGGGAAGCGTGGCGCTTTCTCATAGCTCACGCTGTAGGTATCTCAGTTCGGTGTAG
GTCGTTCGCTCCAAGCTGGGCTGTGTGCACGAACCCCCCGTTCAGCCCGACCGCTGCGCCTTATCCGGTA
ACTATCGTCTTGAGTCCAACCCGGTAAGACACGACTTATCGCCACTGGCAGCAGCCACTGGTAACAGGAT
TAGCAGAGCGAGGTATGTAGGCGGTGCTACAGAGTTCTTGAAGTGGTGGCCTAACTACGGCTACACTAGA
AGAACAGTATTTGGTATCTGCGCTCTGCTGAAGCCAGTTACCTTCGGAAAAAGAGTTGGTAGCTCTTGAT
CCGGCAAACAAACCACCGCTGGTAGCGGTGGTTTTTTTGTTTGCAAGCAGCAGATTACGCGCAGAAAAAA
AGGATCTCAAGAAGATCCTTTGATCTTTTCTACGGGGTCTGACGCTCAGTGGAACGAAAACTCACGTTAA
GGGATTTTGGTCATGAGATTATCAAAAAGGATCTTCACCTAGATCCTTTTAAATTAAAAATGAAGTTTTA
AATCAATCTAAAGTATATATGAGTAAACTTGGTCTGACAGTTACCAATGCTTAATCAGTGAGGCACCTAT
CTCAGCGATCTGTCTATTTCGTTCATCCATAGTTGCCTGACTCCCCGTCGTGTAGATAACTACGATACGG
GAGGGCTTACCATCTGGCCCCAGTGCTGCAATGATACCGCGAGACCCACGCTCACCGGCTCCAGATTTAT
CAGCAATAAACCAGCCAGCCGGAAGGGCCGAGCGCAGAAGTGGTCCTGCAACTTTATCCGCCTCCATCCA
GTCTATTAATTGTTGCCGGGAAGCTAGAGTAAGTAGTTCGCCAGTTAATAGTTTGCGCAACGTTGTTGCC
ATTGCTACAGGCATCGTGGTGTCACGCTCGTCGTTTGGTATGGCTTCATTCAGCTCCGGTTCCCAACGAT
CAAGGCGAGTTACATGATCCCCCATGTTGTGCAAAAAAGCGGTTAGCTCCTTCGGTCCTCCGATCGTTGT
CAGAAGTAAGTTGGCCGCAGTGTTATCACTCATGGTTATGGCAGCACTGCATAATTCTCTTACTGTCATG
CCATCCGTAAGATGCTTTTCTGTGACTGGTGAGTACTCAACCAAGTCATTCTGAGAATAGTGTATGCGGC
GACCGAGTTGCTCTTGCCCGGCGTCAATACGGGATAATACCGCGCCACATAGCAGAACTTTAAAAGTGCT
CATCATTGGAAAACGTTCTTCGGGGCGAAAACTCTCAAGGATCTTACCGCTGTTGAGATCCAGTTCGATG
TAACCCACTCGTGCACCCAACTGATCTTCAGCATCTTTTACTTTCACCAGCGTTTCTGGGTGAGCAAAAA
CAGGAAGGCAAAATGCCGCAAAAAAGGGAATAAGGGCGACACGGAAATGTTGAATACTCATACTCTTCCT
TTTTCAATATTATTGAAGCATTTATCAGGGTTATTGTCTCATGAGCGGATACATATTTGAATGTATTTAG
AAAAATAAACAAATAGGGGTTCCGCGCACATTTCCCCGAAAAGTGCCACCTGACGTC
