>Addgene plasmid #31114 | FR_HNF4A8 | addgene partial sequence | sequence record 37038 | CMV-F 5'-CGCAAATGGGCGGTAGGCGTG-3'
CGNGGGNNTTGCGAGCTCTCCTATCGTGATAGAGATCTCCCTATCAGTGATAGAGATCGTCGACGAGCTC
GTTTAGTGAACCGTCAGATCGCCTGGAGACGCCATCCACGCTGTTTTGACCTCCATAGAAGACACCGGGA
CCGATCCAGCCTCCGGACTCTAGCGTTTAAACTTAAGCTTGGTACCGAGCTCGGATCCACTAGTCCAGTG
TGGTGGAATTCTGCAGATATCCAGCACAGTGGCGGCCGCGCTATGGAGCAAAAGCTCATTTCTGAAGAGG
ACTTGAATGAAATGGAGCAAAAGCTCATTTCTGAAGAGGACTTGAATGAAATGGAGCAAAAGCTCATTTC
TGAAGAGGACTTGAATGAAATGGAGCAAAAGCTCATTTCTGAAGAGGACTTGAATGAAATGGAGCAAAAG
CTCATTTCTGAAGAGGACTTGAATGAAATGGAGAGCTTGGGCGACCTCACCATGGAGCAAAAGCTCATTT
CTGAAGAGGACTTGAATTCAAGGCCTGGTACCATGGTCAGCGTGAACGCGCCCCTCGGGGCTCCAGTGGA
GAGTTCTTACGACACGTCCCCATCAGAAGGCACCAACCTCAACGCGCCCAACAGCCTGGGTGTCAGCGCC
CTGTGTGCCATCTGCGGGGACCGGGCCACGGGCAAACACTACGGTGCCTCGAGCTGTGACGGCTGCAAGG
GCTTCTTCCGGAGGAGCGTGCGGAAGAACCACATGTACTCCTGCAGATTTAGCCGGCAGTGCGTGGTGGA
CAAAGACAAGAGGAACCAGTGCCGCTACTGCAGGCTCAAGAAATGCTTCCGGGCTGGCATGAAGAAGGAA
GCCGTCCAGAATGAGCGGGACCGGATCAGCACTCGAAGGTCAAGCTATGAGGACACACTGCTCTAGCCGA
